Addgene plasmid #159923: pcDNA3.1-GAVPO
Purpose: GAVPO (VIVID transactivator) expressed under the CMV promoter in the pcDNA3.1 backbone. AKA 133
Depositing lab: Fei Chen. Depositing organization: Broad Institute. Publication: RNA timestamps identify the age of single molecules in RNA sequencing. Rodriques SG, Chen LM, Liu S, Zhong ED, Scherrer JR, Boyden ES, Chen F. Nat Biotechnol. 2020 Oct 19. pii: 10.1038/s41587-020-0704-z. doi: 10.1038/s41587-020-0704-z. PubMed 33077959.
Backbone
  Vector backbone: pcDNA3.1
  Backbone manufacturer: Thermofisher
  Backbone size w/o insert (bp): 5500
  Total vector size (bp): 7000
  Vector type: Mammalian Expression
Growth in bacteria
  Bacterial resistance: Ampicillin, 100 μg/mL
  Growth temperature: 37°C
  Growth strain: DH5alpha
  Copy number: High Copy
Gene/Insert
  Gene/Insert name: GAVPO
  Insert size (bp): 1500
  Promoter: CMV
  Cloning method: TOPO Cloning
  Sequencing primers: 5′ T7; 3′ SP6
Terms and licenses: Academic/Nonprofit Terms; Industry Terms: Not Available to Industry
How to cite: pcDNA3.1-GAVPO was a gift from Fei Chen (Addgene plasmid # 159923 ; http://n2t.net/addgene:159923 ; RRID:Addgene_159923)
