[The description below was written by a language model from this plasmid's Addgene catalogue record and pLannotate feature annotations shown in this document.]
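Description:
pcDNA3.1-GAVPO is a mammalian expression plasmid of about 7 kb built on the pcDNA3.1 backbone. It carries the light-switchable transactivator GAVPO as an insert of roughly 1.5 kb introduced by TOPO cloning. It is propagated in E. coli at high copy from a ColE1/pUC-type origin under ampicillin selection (AmpR, β-lactamase, with its own promoter). The backbone also contains an f1 origin for single-stranded DNA production. An SV40 early promoter drives a neomycin phosphotransferase gene ending in an SV40 polyadenylation signal, a cassette that normally allows G418 selection of stably transfected mammalian cells.

The payload is transcribed from the human CMV immediate-early enhancer and promoter and terminated by the bovine growth hormone poly(A) signal. A T7 promoter lies just upstream of the coding region. The annotation identifies an N-terminal fragment of yeast GAL4, which recognises UAS-G sites, and a C-terminal fragment of human RELA (p65), which supplies the transactivation function. The unannotated stretch between them presumably holds the VIVID light-sensing domain named in the catalogue purpose, although the feature table does not label it. A V5 epitope tag sequence sits downstream of the RELA segment, but the record does not show whether it is in frame with GAVPO. The short HIV-1 LTR, ble, lacI and bom fragments are probably backbone remnants or spurious matches.

In use, blue light is generally understood to promote VIVID-mediated dimerisation, letting the GAL4 portion bind UAS elements and activate a co-delivered reporter. The associated publication concerns RNA timestamps in RNA sequencing, which suggests the plasmid supplied temporally controlled transcription in that work.
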