Features (pLannotate 1.2.2; 22 found; start..end, strand, type, name):
      1..380     +  enhancer       CMV enhancer: human cytomegalovirus immediate early enhancer
    381..584     +  promoter       CMV promoter: human cytomegalovirus (CMV) immediate early promoter
    580..613     +  LTR            5' LTR (truncated) (fragment): truncated 5' long terminal repeat (LTR) from HIV-1
    629..647     +  promoter       T7 promoter: promoter for bacteriophage T7 RNA polymerase
    705..902     +  CDS            GAL4 (fragment): GAL4_YEAST - Experimental evidence at protein level: Swiss-Prot protein existence level 1. This protein is a positive regulator for the gene expression of the galactose-induced genes such as GAL1, GAL2, GAL7, GAL10, and MEL1 which code for the enzymes used to convert galactose to glucose. It recognizes a 17 base pair sequence in (5'-CGGRNNRCYNYNCNCCG-3') the upstream activating sequence (UAS-G) of these genes. From Saccharomyces cerevisiae (strain ATCC 204508 / S288c) (Baker's yeast).
   1404..2204    +  CDS            RELA (fragment): TF65_HUMAN - Also known as NFKB3. Experimental evidence at protein level: Swiss-Prot protein existence level 1. NF-kappa-B is a pleiotropic transcription factor present in almost all cell types and is the endpoint of a series of signal transduction events that are initiated by a vast array of stimuli related to many biological processes such as inflammation, immunity, differentiation, cell growth, tumorigenesis and apoptosis. NF-kappa-B is a homo- or heterodimeric complex formed by the Rel-like domain- containing proteins RELA/p65, RELB, NFKB1/p105, NFKB1/p50, REL and NFKB2/p52. The heterodime
   2301..2342    +  CDS            V5 tag: epitope tag from simian virus 5
   2398..2622    +  polyA_signal   bGH poly(A) signal: bovine growth hormone polyadenylation signal
   2626..2647    +  promoter       SV40 promoter (fragment): SV40 enhancer and early promoter
   2668..3096    +  rep_origin     f1 ori (sequence partly withheld): f1 bacteriophage origin of replication; arrow indicates direction of (+) strand synthesis
   3110..3439    +  promoter       SV40 promoter: SV40 enhancer and early promoter
   3506..4297    +  CDS            neo: KKA2_KLEPN - Also known as kan, nptII. Experimental evidence at protein level: Swiss-Prot protein existence level 1. Resistance to kanamycin, neomycin, paromomycin, ribostamycin, butirosin and gentamicin B. From Klebsiella pneumoniae.
   4323..4481    +  CDS            ble (fragment): BLE_KLEPN - Experimental evidence at protein level: Swiss-Prot protein existence level 1. Binding protein with a strong affinity to the bleomycin family of antibiotics. Binds to CL990; an antimitotic-antibiotic compound. From Klebsiella pneumoniae.
   4476..4597    +  polyA_signal   SV40 poly(A) signal: SV40 polyadenylation signal
   4670..4686    -  protein_bind   lac operator: The lac repressor binds to the lac operator to inhibit transcription in E. coli. This inhibition can be relieved by adding lactose or isopropyl-β-D-thiogalactopyranoside (IPTG). lac repressor encoded by lacI
   4694..4724    -  promoter       lac promoter: promoter for the E. coli lac operon
   4739..4760    -  protein_bind   CAP binding site: CAP binding activates transcription in the presence of cAMP. E. coli catabolite activator protein
   4773..4865    -  CDS            lacI (fragment): lac repressor; lacI; The lac repressor binds to the lac operator to inhibit transcription in E. coli. This inhibition can be relieved by adding lactose or isopropyl-β-D-thiogalactopyranoside (IPTG).
   5048..5636    -  rep_origin     ori: high-copy-number ColE1/pMB1/pBR322/pUC origin of replication
   5807..6667    -  CDS            AmpR: β-lactamase; bla; confers resistance to ampicillin, carbenicillin, and related antibiotics
   6668..6772    -  promoter       AmpR promoter: bla
   6831..6883    -  misc_feature   bom (fragment): basis of mobility region from pBR322
>Addgene plasmid #159923 | pcDNA3.1-GAVPO | addgene full sequence | sequence record 318470 | Addgene NGS Result
GACATTGATTATTGACTAGTTATTAATAGTAATCAATTACGGGGTCATTAGTTCATAGCCCATATATGGA
GTTCCGCGTTACATAACTTACGGTAAATGGCCCGCCTGGCTGACCGCCCAACGACCCCCGCCCATTGACG
TCAATAATGACGTATGTTCCCATAGTAACGCCAATAGGGACTTTCCATTGACGTCAATGGGTGGAGTATT
TACGGTAAACTGCCCACTTGGCAGTACATCAAGTGTATCATATGCCAAGTACGCCCCCTATTGACGTCAA
TGACGGTAAATGGCCCGCCTGGCATTATGCCCAGTACATGACCTTATGGGACTTTCCTACTTGGCAGTAC
ATCTACGTATTAGTCATCGCTATTACCATGGTGATGCGGTTTTGGCAGTACATCAATGGGCGTGGATAGC
GGTTTGACTCACGGGGATTTCCAAGTCTCCACCCCATTGACGTCAATGGGAGTTTGTTTTGGCACCAAAA
TCAACGGGACTTTCCAAAATGTCGTAACAACTCCGCCCCATTGACGCAAATGGGCGGTAGGCGTGTACGG
TGGGAGGTCTATATAAGCAGAGCTCTCTGGCTAACTAGAGAACCCACTGCTTACTGGCTTATCGAAATTA
ATACGACTCACTATAGGGAGACCCAAGCTGGCTAGTTAAGCTTGGTACCGAGCTCGGATCCAGTACCCTT
CACCATGAAGTTGTTGAGCTCAATCGAACAAGCGTGTGACATATGTCGCCTTAAGAAACTCAAATGTTCT
AAAGAAAAGCCTAAGTGCGCGAAATGTTTGAAAAACAATTGGGAATGCCGCTATTCTCCTAAGACAAAGC
GCTCTCCGCTCACAAGAGCGCACCTTACAGAGGTTGAGTCCCGCCTCGAGCGCTTGGAGAGGTCCATTGC
AACGAGAAGTCATACACTCTACGCCCCCGGAGGGTATGACATAATGGGTTACCTCATCCAAATAATGAAA
AGACCGAATCCTCAAGTAGAGCTTGGACCGGTCGACACATCCGTAGCACTCATACTTTGCGATTTGAAAC
AAAAGGACACTCCGATAGTGTATGCGTCAGAGGCGTTTCTTTATATGACAGGGTACTCCAACGCCGAGGT
GTTGGGACGAAATTGCCGATTTCTTCAGTCCCCAGATGGAATGGTTAAGCCCAAGTCTACTAGAAAGTAT
GTTGACAGCAATACGATTAACACTATGAGAAAGGCCATTGATCGGAATGCCGAGGTGCAGGTTGAGGTAG
TCAACTTCAAGAAGAATGGGCAAAGATTCGTCAACTTCCTTACAATGATTCCCGTTCGCGATGAGACGGG
CGAGTATCGATACTCAATGGGTTTCCAGTGTGAAACCGAATTGCAATATCCTTATGATGTACCCGATTAC
GCAGAATTCCAATACCTTCCAGACACGGATGATCGCCATCGAATCGAAGAGAAGAGAAAACGCACCTACG
AGACGTTCAAATCTATTATGAAGAAATCTCCCTTCAGTGGGCCGACGGACCCAAGGCCGCCACCGCGAAG
GATAGCCGTTCCATCAAGAAGCTCAGCTTCTGTACCCAAACCCGCCCCACAGCCTTACCCCTTTACTTCC
TCCCTCTCCACTATCAACTACGATGAGTTCCCCACGATGGTTTTTCCTTCAGGACAGATATCCCAAGCGA
GCGCCCTCGCACCAGCCCCACCACAAGTGCTTCCTCAGGCCCCTGCGCCTGCTCCGGCACCGGCGATGGT
GAGCGCTCTGGCTCAAGCTCCCGCGCCAGTCCCTGTTTTGGCACCAGGGCCACCTCAGGCAGTGGCTCCG
CCCGCTCCAAAACCTACTCAAGCGGGCGAAGGAACTCTGAGCGAGGCGCTCCTGCAGCTTCAATTTGATG
ACGAAGATCTCGGCGCACTCCTCGGTAATTCAACGGACCCCGCTGTTTTCACTGACCTGGCAAGCGTGGA
TAACTCTGAATTCCAACAGCTCCTTAACCAGGGCATACCGGTCGCGCCTCATACAACTGAACCAATGCTG
ATGGAATATCCGGAGGCAATAACCAGACTTGTGACGGGGGCGCAGCGACCGCCTGATCCAGCACCCGCAC
CGCTTGGGGCGCCTGGCTTGCCCAATGGACTCCTTTCTGGCGACGAGGACTTTTCCAGCATCGCAGACAT
GGACTTTTCTGCACTCCTTTCTCAGATTTCCTCAGATTACAAAGACGACGATGATAAGAAGGGTCAAGAC
AATTCTGCAGATATCCAGCACAGTGGCGGCCGCTCGAGTCTAGAGGGCCCGCGGTTCGAAGGTAAGCCTA
TCCCTAACCCTCTCCTCGGTCTCGATTCTACGCGTACCGGTCATCATCACCATCACCATTGAGTTTAAAC
CCGCTGATCAGCCTCGACTGTGCCTTCTAGTTGCCAGCCATCTGTTGTTTGCCCCTCCCCCGTGCCTTCC
TTGACCCTGGAAGGTGCCACTCCCACTGTCCTTTCCTAATAAAATGAGGAAATTGCATCGCATTGTCTGA
GTAGGTGTCATTCTATTCTGGGGGGTGGGGTGGGGCAGGACAGCAAGGGGGAGGATTGGGAAGACAATAG
CAGGCATGCTGGGGATGCGGTGGGCTCTATGGCTTCTGAGGCGGAAAGAACCAGCTGGGGCTCTAGGGGG
TATCCCC
[124 nt withheld, positions 2668-2791]
C
[91 nt withheld, positions 2793-2883]
A
[49 nt withheld, positions 2885-2933]
CCTTTGACGTTGGAGTCCACGTTCTTT
[37 nt withheld, positions 2961-2997]
ACCCTATCTCGGTCTATTCTTTTGATTTATAAGGGATTTTGCCGATTTCGGCCTATTGGTTAAAAAATGA
GCTGATTTAACAAAAATTTAACGCGAATTAATTCTGTGGAATGTGTGTCAGTTAGGGTGTGGAAAGTCCC
CAGGCTCCCCAGCAGGCAGAAGTATGCAAAGCATGCATCTCAATTAGTCAGCAACCAGGTGTGGAAAGTC
CCCAGGCTCCCCAGCAGGCAGAAGTATGCAAAGCATGCATCTCAATTAGTCAGCAACCATAGTCCCGCCC
CTAACTCCGCCCATCCCGCCCCTAACTCCGCCCAGTTCCGCCCATTCTCCGCCCCATGGCTGACTAATTT
TTTTTATTTATGCAGAGGCCGAGGCCGCCTCTGCCTCTGAGCTATTCCAGAAGTAGTGAGGAGGCTTTTT
TGGAGGCCTAGGCTTTTGCAAAAAGCTCCCGGGAGCTTGTATATCCATTTTCGGATCTGATCAAGAGACA
GGATGAGGATCGTTTCGCATGATTGAACAAGATGGATTGCACGCAGGTTCTCCGGCCGCTTGGGTGGAGA
GGCTATTCGGCTATGACTGGGCACAACAGACAATCGGCTGCTCTGATGCCGCCGTGTTCCGGCTGTCAGC
GCAGGGGCGCCCGGTTCTTTTTGTCAAGACCGACCTGTCCGGTGCCCTGAATGAACTGCAGGACGAGGCA
GCGCGGCTATCGTGGCTGGCCACGACGGGCGTTCCTTGCGCAGCTGTGCTCGACGTTGTCACTGAAGCGG
GAAGGGACTGGCTGCTATTGGGCGAAGTGCCGGGGCAGGATCTCCTGTCATCTCACCTTGCTCCTGCCGA
GAAAGTATCCATCATGGCTGATGCAATGCGGCGGCTGCATACGCTTGATCCGGCTACCTGCCCATTCGAC
CACCAAGCGAAACATCGCATCGAGCGAGCACGTACTCGGATGGAAGCCGGTCTTGTCGATCAGGATGATC
TGGACGAAGAGCATCAGGGGCTCGCGCCAGCCGAACTGTTCGCCAGGCTCAAGGCGCGCATGCCCGACGG
CGAGGATCTCGTCGTGACCCATGGCGATGCCTGCTTGCCGAATATCATGGTGGAAAATGGCCGCTTTTCT
GGATTCATCGACTGTGGCCGGCTGGGTGTGGCGGACCGCTATCAGGACATAGCGTTGGCTACCCGTGATA
TTGCTGAAGAGCTTGGCGGCGAATGGGCTGACCGCTTCCTCGTGCTTTACGGTATCGCCGCTCCCGATTC
GCAGCGCATCGCCTTCTATCGCCTTCTTGACGAGTTCTTCTGAGCGGGACTCTGGGGTTCGCGAAATGAC
CGACCAAGCGACGCCCAACCTGCCATCACGAGATTTCGATTCCACCGCCGCCTTCTATGAAAGGTTGGGC
TTCGGAATCGTTTTCCGGGACGCCGGCTGGATGATCCTCCAGCGCGGGGATCTCATGCTGGAGTTCTTCG
CCCACCCCAACTTGTTTATTGCAGCTTATAATGGTTACAAATAAAGCAATAGCATCACAAATTTCACAAA
TAAAGCATTTTTTTCACTGCATTCTAGTTGTGGTTTGTCCAAACTCATCAATGTATCTTATCATGTCTGT
ATACCGTCGACCTCTAGCTAGAGCTTGGCGTAATCATGGTCATAGCTGTTTCCTGTGTGAAATTGTTATC
CGCTCACAATTCCACACAACATACGAGCCGGAAGCATAAAGTGTAAAGCCTGGGGTGCCTAATGAGTGAG
CTAACTCACATTAATTGCGTTGCGCTCACTGCCCGCTTTCCAGTCGGGAAACCTGTCGTGCCAGCTGCAT
TAATGAATCGGCCAACGCGCGGGGAGAGGCGGTTTGCGTATTGGGCGCTCTTCCGCTTCCTCGCTCACTG
ACTCGCTGCGCTCGGTCGTTCGGCTGCGGCGAGCGGTATCAGCTCACTCAAAGGCGGTAATACGGTTATC
CACAGAATCAGGGGATAACGCAGGAAAGAACATGTGAGCAAAAGGCCAGCAAAAGGCCAGGAACCGTAAA
AAGGCCGCGTTGCTGGCGTTTTTCCATAGGCTCCGCCCCCCTGACGAGCATCACAAAAATCGACGCTCAA
GTCAGAGGTGGCGAAACCCGACAGGACTATAAAGATACCAGGCGTTTCCCCCTGGAAGCTCCCTCGTGCG
CTCTCCTGTTCCGACCCTGCCGCTTACCGGATACCTGTCCGCCTTTCTCCCTTCGGGAAGCGTGGCGCTT
TCTCATAGCTCACGCTGTAGGTATCTCAGTTCGGTGTAGGTCGTTCGCTCCAAGCTGGGCTGTGTGCACG
AACCCCCCGTTCAGCCCGACCGCTGCGCCTTATCCGGTAACTATCGTCTTGAGTCCAACCCGGTAAGACA
CGACTTATCGCCACTGGCAGCAGCCACTGGTAACAGGATTAGCAGAGCGAGGTATGTAGGCGGTGCTACA
GAGTTCTTGAAGTGGTGGCCTAACTACGGCTACACTAGAAGAACAGTATTTGGTATCTGCGCTCTGCTGA
AGCCAGTTACCTTCGGAAAAAGAGTTGGTAGCTCTTGATCCGGCAAACAAACCACCGCTGGTAGCGGTGG
TTTTTTTGTTTGCAAGCAGCAGATTACGCGCAGAAAAAAAGGATCTCAAGAAGATCCTTTGATCTTTTCT
ACGGGGTCTGACGCTCAGTGGAACGAAAACTCACGTTAAGGGATTTTGGTCATGAGATTATCAAAAAGGA
TCTTCACCTAGATCCTTTTAAATTAAAAATGAAGTTTTAAATCAATCTAAAGTATATATGAGTAAACTTG
GTCTGACAGTTACCAATGCTTAATCAGTGAGGCACCTATCTCAGCGATCTGTCTATTTCGTTCATCCATA
GTTGCCTGACTCCCCGTCGTGTAGATAACTACGATACGGGAGGGCTTACCATCTGGCCCCAGTGCTGCAA
TGATACCGCGAGACCCACGCTCACCGGCTCCAGATTTATCAGCAATAAACCAGCCAGCCGGAAGGGCCGA
GCGCAGAAGTGGTCCTGCAACTTTATCCGCCTCCATCCAGTCTATTAATTGTTGCCGGGAAGCTAGAGTA
AGTAGTTCGCCAGTTAATAGTTTGCGCAACGTTGTTGCCATTGCTACAGGCATCGTGGTGTCACGCTCGT
CGTTTGGTATGGCTTCATTCAGCTCCGGTTCCCAACGATCAAGGCGAGTTACATGATCCCCCATGTTGTG
CAAAAAAGCGGTTAGCTCCTTCGGTCCTCCGATCGTTGTCAGAAGTAAGTTGGCCGCAGTGTTATCACTC
ATGGTTATGGCAGCACTGCATAATTCTCTTACTGTCATGCCATCCGTAAGATGCTTTTCTGTGACTGGTG
AGTACTCAACCAAGTCATTCTGAGAATAGTGTATGCGGCGACCGAGTTGCTCTTGCCCGGCGTCAATACG
GGATAATACCGCGCCACATAGCAGAACTTTAAAAGTGCTCATCATTGGAAAACGTTCTTCGGGGCGAAAA
CTCTCAAGGATCTTACCGCTGTTGAGATCCAGTTCGATGTAACCCACTCGTGCACCCAACTGATCTTCAG
CATCTTTTACTTTCACCAGCGTTTCTGGGTGAGCAAAAACAGGAAGGCAAAATGCCGCAAAAAAGGGAAT
AAGGGCGACACGGAAATGTTGAATACTCATACTCTTCCTTTTTCAATATTATTGAAGCATTTATCAGGGT
TATTGTCTCATGAGCGGATACATATTTGAATGTATTTAGAAAAATAAACAAATAGGGGTTCCGCGCACAT
TTCCCCGAAAAGTGCCACCTGACGTCGACGGATCGGGAGATCTCCCGATCCCCTATGGTGCACTCTCAGT
ACAATCTGCTCTGATGCCGCATAGTTAAGCCAGTATCTGCTCCCTGCTTGTGTGTTGGAGGTCGCTGAGT
AGTGCGCGAGCAAAATTTAAGCTACAACAAGGCAAGGCTTGACCGACAATTGCATGAAGAATCTGCTTAG
GGTTAGGCGTTTTGCGCTGCTTCGCGATGTACGGGCCAGATATACGCGTT
