>Addgene plasmid #159923 | pcDNA3.1-GAVPO | depositor partial sequence | sequence record 309421 | pcDNA3.1-GAVPO sequence 1528 bps
CACCATGAAGTTGTTGAGCTCAATCGAACAAGCGTGTGACATATGTCGCCTTAAGAAACTCAAATGTTCT
AAAGAAAAGCCTAAGTGCGCGAAATGTTTGAAAAACAATTGGGAATGCCGCTATTCTCCTAAGACAAAGC
GCTCTCCGCTCACAAGAGCGCACCTTACAGAGGTTGAGTCCCGCCTCGAGCGCTTGGAGAGGTCCATTGC
AACGAGAAGTCATACACTCTACGCCCCCGGAGGGTATGACATAATGGGTTACCTCATCCAAATAATGAAA
AGACCGAATCCTCAAGTAGAGCTTGGACCGGTCGACACATCCGTAGCACTCATACTTTGCGATTTGAAAC
AAAAGGACACTCCGATAGTGTATGCGTCAGAGGCGTTTCTTTATATGACAGGGTACTCCAACGCCGAGGT
GTTGGGACGAAATTGCCGATTTCTTCAGTCCCCAGATGGAATGGTTAAGCCCAAGTCTACTAGAAAGTAT
GTTGACAGCAATACGATTAACACTATGAGAAAGGCCATTGATCGGAATGCCGAGGTGCAGGTTGAGGTAG
TCAACTTCAAGAAGAATGGGCAAAGATTCGTCAACTTCCTTACAATGATTCCCGTTCGCGATGAGACGGG
CGAGTATCGATACTCAATGGGTTTCCAGTGTGAAACCGAATTGCAATATCCTTATGATGTACCCGATTAC
GCAGAATTCCAATACCTTCCAGACACGGATGATCGCCATCGAATCGAAGAGAAGAGAAAACGCACCTACG
AGACGTTCAAATCTATTATGAAGAAATCTCCCTTCAGTGGGCCGACGGACCCAAGGCCGCCACCGCGAAG
GATAGCCGTTCCATCAAGAAGCTCAGCTTCTGTACCCAAACCCGCCCCACAGCCTTACCCCTTTACTTCC
TCCCTCTCCACTATCAACTACGATGAGTTCCCCACGATGGTTTTTCCTTCAGGACAGATATCCCAAGCGA
GCGCCCTCGCACCAGCCCCACCACAAGTGCTTCCTCAGGCCCCTGCGCCTGCTCCGGCACCGGCGATGGT
GAGCGCTCTGGCTCAAGCTCCCGCGCCAGTCCCTGTTTTGGCACCAGGGCCACCTCAGGCAGTGGCTCCG
CCCGCTCCAAAACCTACTCAAGCGGGCGAAGGAACTCTGAGCGAGGCGCTCCTGCAGCTTCAATTTGATG
ACGAAGATCTCGGCGCACTCCTCGGTAATTCAACGGACCCCGCTGTTTTCACTGACCTGGCAAGCGTGGA
TAACTCTGAATTCCAACAGCTCCTTAACCAGGGCATACCGGTCGCGCCTCATACAACTGAACCAATGCTG
ATGGAATATCCGGAGGCAATAACCAGACTTGTGACGGGGGCGCAGCGACCGCCTGATCCAGCACCCGCAC
CGCTTGGGGCGCCTGGCTTGCCCAATGGACTCCTTTCTGGCGACGAGGACTTTTCCAGCATCGCAGACAT
GGACTTTTCTGCACTCCTTTCTCAGATTTCCTCAGATTACAAAGACGACGATGATAAG
